>Addgene plasmid #176382 | pSOX2.1.0-gDNA | addgene full sequence | sequence record 347388 | Addgene NGS Result
GTTTTAGAGCTAGAAATAGCAAGTTAAAATAAGGCTAGTCCGTTATCAACTTGAAAAAGTGGCACCGAGT
CGGTGCTTTTTTGTTTTAGAGCTAGAAATAGCAAGTTAAAATAAGGCTAGTCCGTTTTTAGCGCGTGCGC
CAATTCTGCAGACAAATGGCTCTAGAGGTACCCGTTACATAACTTACGGTAAATGGCCCGCCTGGCTGAC
CGCCCAACGACCCCCGCCCATTGACGTCAATAGTAACGCCAATAGGGACTTTCCATTGACGTCAATGGGT
GGAGTATTTACGGTAAACTGCCCACTTGGCAGTACATCAAGTGTATCATATGCCAAGTACGCCCCCTATT
GACGTCAATGACGGTAAATGGCCCGCCTGGCATTGTGCCCAGTACATGACCTTATGGGACTTTCCTACTT
GGCAGTACATCTACGTATTAGTCATCGCTATTACCATGGTCGAGGTGAGCCCCACGTTCTGCTTCACTCT
CCCCATCTCCCCCCCCTCCCCACCCCCAATTTTGTATTTATTTATTTTTTAATTATTTTGTGCAGCGATG
GGGGCGGGGGGGGGGGGGGGGCGCGCGCCRGGSGGGGSGGGGSGGGGSGRGGGGSGGGGSGGGGSGRGGC
GGRGAGGKGCGGCGGCAGCCAATCAGAGCGGCGCGCTCCGAAAGTTTCCTTTTATGGCGAGGCGGCGGCG
GCGGCGGCCCTATAAAAAGCGAAGCGCGCGGCGGGCGGGAGTCGCTGCGCGCTGCCTTCGCCCCGTGCCC
CGCTCCGCCGCCGCCTCGCGCCGCCCGCCCCGGCTCTGACTGACCGCGTTACTCCCACAGGTGAGCGGGC
GGGACGGCCCTTCTCCTCCGGGCTGTAATTAGCTGAGCAAGAGGTAAGGGTTTAAGGGATGGTTGGTTGG
TGGGGTATTAATGTTTAATTACCTGGAGCACCTGCCTGAAATCACTTTTTTTCAGGTTGGACCGGTGCCA
CCATGGACTATAAGGACCACGACGGAGACTACAAGGATCATGATATTGATTACAAAGACGATGACGATAA
GATGGCCCCAAAGAAGAAGCGGAAGGTCGGTATCCACGGAGTCCCAGCAGCCGACAAGAAGTACAGCATC
GGCCTGGACATCGGCACCAACTCTGTGGGCTGGGCCGTGATCACCGACGAGTACAAGGTGCCCAGCAAGA
AATTCAAGGTGCTGGGCAACACCGACCGGCACAGCATCAAGAAGAACCTGATCGGAGCCCTGCTGTTCGA
CAGCGGCGAAACAGCCGAGGCCACCCGGCTGAAGAGAACCGCCAGAAGAAGATACACCAGACGGAAGAAC
CGGATCTGCTATCTGCAAGAGATCTTCAGCAACGAGATGGCCAAGGTGGACGACAGCTTCTTCCACAGAC
TGGAAGAGTCCTTCCTGGTGGAAGAGGATAAGAAGCACGAGCGGCACCCCATCTTCGGCAACATCGTGGA
CGAGGTGGCCTACCACGAGAAGTACCCCACCATCTACCACCTGAGAAAGAAACTGGTGGACAGCACCGAC
AAGGCCGACCTGCGGCTGATCTATCTGGCCCTGGCCCACATGATCAAGTTCCGGGGCCACTTCCTGATCG
AGGGCGACCTGAACCCCGACAACAGCGACGTGGACAAGCTGTTCATCCAGCTGGTGCAGACCTACAACCA
GCTGTTCGAGGAAAACCCCATCAACGCCAGCGGCGTGGACGCCAAGGCCATCCTGTCTGCCAGACTGAGC
AAGAGCAGACGGCTGGAAAATCTGATCGCCCAGCTGCCCGGCGAGAAGAAGAATGGCCTGTTCGGAAACC
TGATTGCCCTGAGCCTGGGCCTGACCCCCAACTTCAAGAGCAACTTCGACCTGGCCGAGGATGCCAAACT
GCAGCTGAGCAAGGACACCTACGACGACGACCTGGACAACCTGCTGGCCCAGATCGGCGACCAGTACGCC
GACCTGTTTCTGGCCGCCAAGAACCTGTCCGACGCCATCCTGCTGAGCGACATCCTGAGAGTGAACACCG
AGATCACCAAGGCCCCCCTGAGCGCCTCTATGATCAAGAGATACGACGAGCACCACCAGGACCTGACCCT
GCTGAAAGCTCTCGTGCGGCAGCAGCTGCCTGAGAAGTACAAAGAGATTTTCTTCGACCAGAGCAAGAAC
GGCTACGCCGGCTACATTGACGGCGGAGCCAGCCAGGAAGAGTTCTACAAGTTCATCAAGCCCATCCTGG
AAAAGATGGACGGCACCGAGGAACTGCTCGTGAAGCTGAACAGAGAGGACCTGCTGCGGAAGCAGCGGAC
CTTCGACAACGGCAGCATCCCCCACCAGATCCACCTGGGAGAGCTGCACGCCATTCTGCGGCGGCAGGAA
GATTTTTACCCATTCCTGAAGGACAACCGGGAAAAGATCGAGAAGATCCTGACCTTCCGCATCCCCTACT
ACGTGGGCCCTCTGGCCAGGGGAAACAGCAGATTCGCCTGGATGACCAGAAAGAGCGAGGAAACCATCAC
CCCCTGGAACTTCGAGGAAGTGGTGGACAAGGGCGCTTCCGCCCAGAGCTTCATCGAGCGGATGACCAAC
TTCGATAAGAACCTGCCCAACGAGAAGGTGCTGCCCAAGCACAGCCTGCTGTACGAGTACTTCACCGTGT
ATAACGAGCTGACCAAAGTGAAATACGTGACCGAGGGAATGAGAAAGCCCGCCTTCCTGAGCGGCGAGCA
GAAAAAGGCCATCGTGGACCTGCTGTTCAAGACCAACCGGAAAGTGACCGTGAAGCAGCTGAAAGAGGAC
TACTTCAAGAAAATCGAGTGCTTCGACTCCGTGGAAATCTCCGGCGTGGAAGATCGGTTCAACGCCTCCC
TGGGCACATACCACGATCTGCTGAAAATTATCAAGGACAAGGACTTCCTGGACAATGAGGAAAACGAGGA
CATTCTGGAAGATATCGTGCTGACCCTGACACTGTTTGAGGACAGAGAGATGATCGAGGAACGGCTGAAA
ACCTATGCCCACCTGTTCGACGACAAAGTGATGAAGCAGCTGAAGCGGCGGAGATACACCGGCTGGGGCA
GGCTGAGCCGGAAGCTGATCAACGGCATCCGGGACAAGCAGTCCGGCAAGACAATCCTGGATTTCCTGAA
GTCCGACGGCTTCGCCAACAGAAACTTCATGCAGCTGATCCACGACGACAGCCTGACCTTTAAAGAGGAC
ATCCAGAAAGCCCAGGTGTCCGGCCAGGGCGATAGCCTGCACGAGCACATTGCCAATCTGGCCGGCAGCC
CCGCCATTAAGAAGGGCATCCTGCAGACAGTGAAGGTGGTGGACGAGCTCGTGAAAGTGATGGGCCGGCA
CAAGCCCGAGAACATCGTGATCGAAATGGCCAGAGAGAACCAGACCACCCAGAAGGGACAGAAGAACAGC
CGCGAGAGAATGAAGCGGATCGAAGAGGGCATCAAAGAGCTGGGCAGCCAGATCCTGAAAGAACACCCCG
TGGAAAACACCCAGCTGCAGAACGAGAAGCTGTACCTGTACTACCTGCAGAATGGGCGGGATATGTACGT
GGACCAGGAACTGGACATCAACCGGCTGTCCGACTACGATGTGGACCATATCGTGCCTCAGAGCTTTCTG
AAGGACGACTCCATCGACAACAAGGTGCTGACCAGAAGCGACAAGAACCGGGGCAAGAGCGACAACGTGC
CCTCCGAAGAGGTCGTGAAGAAGATGAAGAACTACTGGCGGCAGCTGCTGAACGCCAAGCTGATTACCCA
GAGAAAGTTCGACAATCTGACCAAGGCCGAGAGAGGCGGCCTGAGCGAACTGGATAAGGCCGGCTTCATC
AAGAGACAGCTGGTGGAAACCCGGCAGATCACAAAGCACGTGGCACAGATCCTGGACTCCCGGATGAACA
CTAAGTACGACGAGAATGACAAGCTGATCCGGGAAGTGAAAGTGATCACCCTGAAGTCCAAGCTGGTGTC
CGATTTCCGGAAGGATTTCCAGTTTTACAAAGTGCGCGAGATCAACAACTACCACCACGCCCACGACGCC
TACCTGAACGCCGTCGTGGGAACCGCCCTGATCAAAAAGTACCCTAAGCTGGAAAGCGAGTTCGTGTACG
GCGACTACAAGGTGTACGACGTGCGGAAGATGATCGCCAAGAGCGAGCAGGAAATCGGCAAGGCTACCGC
CAAGTACTTCTTCTACAGCAACATCATGAACTTTTTCAAGACCGAGATTACCCTGGCCAACGGCGAGATC
CGGAAGCGGCCTCTGATCGAGACAAACGGCGAAACCGGGGAGATCGTGTGGGATAAGGGCCGGGATTTTG
CCACCGTGCGGAAAGTGCTGAGCATGCCCCAAGTGAATATCGTGAAAAAGACCGAGGTGCAGACAGGCGG
CTTCAGCAAAGAGTCTATCCTGCCCAAGAGGAACAGCGATAAGCTGATCGCCAGAAAGAAGGACTGGGAC
CCTAAGAAGTACGGCGGCTTCGACAGCCCCACCGTGGCCTATTCTGTGCTGGTGGTGGCCAAAGTGGAAA
AGGGCAAGTCCAAGAAACTGAAGAGTGTGAAAGAGCTGCTGGGGATCACCATCATGGAAAGAAGCAGCTT
CGAGAAGAATCCCATCGACTTTCTGGAAGCCAAGGGCTACAAAGAAGTGAAAAAGGACCTGATCATCAAG
CTGCCTAAGTACTCCCTGTTCGAGCTGGAAAACGGCCGGAAGAGAATGCTGGCCTCTGCCGGCGAACTGC
AGAAGGGAAACGAACTGGCCCTGCCCTCCAAATATGTGAACTTCCTGTACCTGGCCAGCCACTATGAGAA
GCTGAAGGGCTCCCCCGAGGATAATGAGCAGAAACAGCTGTTTGTGGAACAGCACAAGCACTACCTGGAC
GAGATCATCGAGCAGATCAGCGAGTTCTCCAAGAGAGTGATCCTGGCCGACGCTAATCTGGACAAAGTGC
TGTCCGCCTACAACAAGCACCGGGATAAGCCCATCAGAGAGCAGGCCGAGAATATCATCCACCTGTTTAC
CCTGACCAATCTGGGAGCCCCTGCCGCCTTCAAGTACTTTGACACCACCATCGACCGGAAGAGGTACACC
AGCACCAAAGAGGTGCTGGACGCCACCCTGATCCACCAGAGCATCACCGGCCTGTACGAGACACGGATCG
ACCTGTCTCAGCTGGGAGGCGACAAAAGGCCGGCGGCCACGAAAAAGGCCGGCCAGGCAAAAAAGAAAAA
GTAAGAATTCCTAGAGCTCGCTGATCAGCCTCGACTGTGCCTTCTAGTTGCCAGCCATCTGTTGTTTGCC
CCTCCCCCGTGCCTTCCTTGACCCTGGAAGGTGCCACTCCCACTGTCCTTTCCTAATAAAATGAGGAAAT
TGCATCGCATTGTCTGAGTAGGTGTCATTCTATTCTGGGGGGTGGGGTGGGGCAGGACAGCAAGGGGGAG
GATTGGGAAGAGAATAGCAGGCATGCTGGGGAGCGGCCGCAGGAACCCCTAGTGATGGAGTTGGCCACTC
CCTCTCTGCGCGCTCGCTCGCTCACTGAGGCCGGGCGACCAAAGGTCGCCCGACGCCCGGGCTTTGCCCG
GGCGGCCTCAGTGAGCGAGCGAGCGCGCAGCTGCCTGCAGGGGCGCCTGATGCGGTATTTTCTCCTTACG
CATCTGTGCGGTATTTCACACCGCATA
[95 nt withheld, positions 5698-5792]
T
[46 nt withheld, positions 5794-5839]
C
[141 nt withheld, positions 5841-5981]
CCTTTGACGTTGGAGTCCACGTTCTTT
[37 nt withheld, positions 6009-6045]
ACTCTATCTCGGGCTATTCTTTTGATTTATAAGGGATTTTGCCGATTTCGGTCTATTGGTTAAAAAATGA
GCTGATTTAACAAAAATTTAACGCGAATTTTAACAAAATATTAACGTTTACAATTTTATGGTGCACTCTC
AGTACAATCTGCTCTGATGCCGCATAGTTAAGCCAGCCCCGACACCCGCCAACACCCGCTGACGCGCCCT
GACGGGCTTGTCTGCTCCCGGCATCCGCTTACAGACAAGCTGTGACCGTCTCCGGGAGCTGCATGTGTCA
GAGGTTTTCACCGTCATCACCGAAACGCGCGAGACGAAAGGGCCTCGTGATACGCCTATTTTTATAGGTT
AATGTCATGATAATAATGGTTTCTTAGACGTCAGGTGGCACTTTTCGGGGAAATGTGCGCGGAACCCCTA
TTTGTTTATTTTTCTAAATACATTCAAATATGTATCCGCTCATGAGACAATAACCCTGATAAATGCTTCA
ATAATATTGAAAAAGGAAGAGTATGAGTATTCAACATTTCCGTGTCGCCCTTATTCCCTTTTTTGCGGCA
TTTTGCCTTCCTGTTTTTGCTCACCCAGAAACGCTGGTGAAAGTAAAAGATGCTGAAGATCAGTTGGGTG
CACGAGTGGGTTACATCGAACTGGATCTCAACAGCGGTAAGATCCTTGAGAGTTTTCGCCCCGAAGAACG
TTTTCCAATGATGAGCACTTTTAAAGTTCTGCTATGTGGCGCGGTATTATCCCGTATTGACGCCGGGCAA
GAGCAACTCGGTCGCCGCATACACTATTCTCAGAATGACTTGGTTGAGTACTCACCAGTCACAGAAAAGC
ATCTTACGGATGGCATGACAGTAAGAGAATTATGCAGTGCTGCCATAACCATGAGTGATAACACTGCGGC
CAACTTACTTCTGACAACGATCGGAGGACCGAAGGAGCTAACCGCTTTTTTGCACAACATGGGGGATCAT
GTAACTCGCCTTGATCGTTGGGAACCGGAGCTGAATGAAGCCATACCAAACGACGAGCGTGACACCACGA
TGCCTGTAGCAATGGCAACAACGTTGCGCAAACTATTAACTGGCGAACTACTTACTCTAGCTTCCCGGCA
ACAATTAATAGACTGGATGGAGGCGGATAAAGTTGCAGGACCACTTCTGCGCTCGGCCCTTCCGGCTGGC
TGGTTTATTGCTGATAAATCTGGAGCCGGTGAGCGTGGAAGCCGCGGTATCATTGCAGCACTGGGGCCAG
ATGGTAAGCCCTCCCGTATCGTAGTTATCTACACGACGGGGAGTCAGGCAACTATGGATGAACGAAATAG
ACAGATCGCTGAGATAGGTGCCTCACTGATTAAGCATTGGTAACTGTCAGACCAAGTTTACTCATATATA
CTTTAGATTGATTTAAAACTTCATTTTTAATTTAAAAGGATCTAGGTGAAGATCCTTTTTGATAATCTCA
TGACCAAAATCCCTTAACGTGAGTTTTCGTTCCACTGAGCGTCAGACCCCGTAGAAAAGATCAAAGGATC
TTCTTGAGATCCTTTTTTTCTGCGCGTAATCTGCTGCTTGCAAACAAAAAAACCACCGCTACCAGCGGTG
GTTTGTTTGCCGGATCAAGAGCTACCAACTCTTTTTCCGAAGGTAACTGGCTTCAGCAGAGCGCAGATAC
CAAATACTGTTCTTCTAGTGTAGCCGTAGTTAGGCCACCACTTCAAGAACTCTGTAGCACCGCCTACATA
CCTCGCTCTGCTAATCCTGTTACCAGTGGCTGCTGCCAGTGGCGATAAGTCGTGTCTTACCGGGTTGGAC
TCAAGACGATAGTTACCGGATAAGGCGCAGCGGTCGGGCTGAACGGGGGGTTCGTGCACACAGCCCAGCT
TGGAGCGAACGACCTACACCGAACTGAGATACCTACAGCGTGAGCTATGAGAAAGCGCCACGCTTCCCGA
AGGGAGAAAGGCGGACAGGTATCCGGTAAGCGGCAGGGTCGGAACAGGAGAGCGCACGAGGGAGCTTCCA
GGGGGAAACGCCTGGTATCTTTATAGTCCTGTCGGGTTTCGCCACCTCTGACTTGAGCGTCGATTTTTGT
GATGCTCGTCAGGGGGGCGGAGCCTATGGAAAAACGCCAGCAACGCGGCCTTTTTACGGTTCCTGGCCTT
TTGCTGGCCTTTTGCTCACATGTGAGGGCCTATTTCCCATGATTCCTTCATATTTGCATATACGATACAA
GGCTGTTAGAGAGATAATTGGAATTAATTTGACTGTAAACACAAAGATATTAGTACAAAATACGTGACGT
AGAAAGTAATAATTTCTTGGGTAGTTTGCAGTTTTAAAATTATGTTTTAAAATGGACTATCATATGCTTA
CCGTAACTTGAAAGTATTTCGATTTCTTGGCTTTATATATCTTGTGGAAAGGACGAAACACCGCGGCCCT
CACATGTGTGAGA
Features (pLannotate 1.2.2; 18 found; start..end, strand, type, name):
      1..76      +  misc_RNA       gRNA scaffold: guide RNA scaffold for the Streptococcus pyogenes CRISPR/Cas9 system
     83..126     +  misc_RNA       gRNA scaffold (fragment): guide RNA scaffold for the Streptococcus pyogenes CRISPR/Cas9 system
    173..458     +  enhancer       CMV enhancer: human cytomegalovirus immediate early enhancer; contains an 18-bp deletion relative to the standard CMV enhancer
    460..737     +  promoter       chicken β-actin promoter: No description available
    738..965     +  intron         hybrid intron: hybrid between chicken β-actin (CBA) and minute virus of mice (MMV) introns (Gray et al., 2011)
   1103..2704    +  CDS            Cas9(N): N-terminal portion of Streptococcus pyogenes Cas9 (Zetsche et al., 2015)
   2705..5203    +  CDS            Cas9(C): C-terminal portion of Streptococcus pyogenes Cas9 (Zetsche et al., 2015)
   5204..5251    +  CDS            nucleoplasmin NLS: bipartite nuclear localization signal from nucleoplasmin
   5285..5396    +  polyA_signal   bGH poly(A) signal: bovine growth hormone polyadenylation signal
   5501..5641    +  repeat_region  AAV2 ITR: inverted terminal repeat of adeno-associated virus serotype 2 inverted
   5646..5697    -  misc_feature   bom (fragment): basis of mobility region from pBR322
   5716..6171    +  rep_origin     f1 ori (sequence partly withheld): f1 bacteriophage origin of replication; arrow indicates direction of (+) strand synthesis
   6172..6221    -  misc_feature   bom (fragment): basis of mobility region from pBR322
   6323..6358    -  CDS            rop (fragment): Rop protein, which maintains plasmids at low copy number; rop
   6453..6557    +  promoter       AmpR promoter: bla
   6558..7418    +  CDS            AmpR: β-lactamase; bla; confers resistance to ampicillin, carbenicillin, and related antibiotics
   7589..8177    +  rep_origin     ori: high-copy-number ColE1/pMB1/pBR322/pUC origin of replication
   8239..8479    +  promoter       U6 promoter: RNA polymerase III promoter for human U6 snRNA
