[The description below was written by a language model from this plasmid's Addgene catalogue record and pLannotate feature annotations shown in this document.]
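Description:
pSOX2.1.0-gDNA is a CRISPR plasmid built on the pX330 backbone that expresses both Streptococcus pyogenes Cas9 and a single guide RNA directed against human SOX2 from one vector. It is propagated in E. coli as a high-copy plasmid through a ColE1/pUC-type origin and is selected with ampicillin via the β-lactamase gene and its native promoter. An f1 phage origin is also present, and the annotation picks up small fragments of bom and rop as well as a single AAV2 ITR downstream of the Cas9 cassette. With only one ITR annotated, nothing in the record suggests the plasmid is meant for AAV packaging.

The plasmid carries two expression units. A human U6 RNA polymerase III promoter drives the guide RNA. The SOX2-targeting spacer was inserted between the promoter and the S. pyogenes gRNA scaffold using BbsI sites that were destroyed during cloning. The depositor notes that the listed target sequence includes the PAM, which is not part of the cloned guide. Because the sequence record is numbered from the scaffold, the U6 promoter appears at the end of the circular map, immediately upstream of it. The second unit uses a CMV enhancer, chicken β-actin promoter and hybrid intron to drive Cas9, annotated as contiguous N- and C-terminal portions that together span the coding sequence. A nucleoplasmin nuclear localisation signal is fused to its C-terminus, and the unit ends with a bovine growth hormone polyadenylation signal. No mammalian selection marker or fluorescent reporter is annotated. The stated purpose is expression of SpCas9 and the guide to target the SOX2 locus, which implies delivery into human cells, but the record does not describe the intended edit or downstream application.
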