Addgene plasmid #176382: pSOX2.1.0-gDNA
Purpose: Expresses spCas9 and gRNA sequence targeting SOX2
Depositing lab: Barbara Stranger & Kevin White. Depositing organization: University of Chicago.
Backbone
  Vector backbone: pX330
  Backbone manufacturer: addgene ID: 42230
  Vector type: CRISPR
Growth in bacteria
  Bacterial resistance: Ampicillin, 100 μg/mL
  Growth temperature: 37°C
  Growth strain: DH5alpha
  Copy number: High Copy
Gene/Insert
  Gene/Insert name: SOX2 gRNA
  gRNA/shRNA sequence: CGGCCCTCACATGTGTGAGA(GGG)
  Species: H. sapiens (human)
  Cloning method: Restriction Enzyme; 5′ cloning site BbsI (destroyed during cloning); 3′ cloning site BbsI (destroyed during cloning)
Terms and licenses: Academic/Nonprofit Terms; Industry Terms: Not Available to Industry
Depositor comments: gRNA sequence listed also includes (uncloned) PAM
How to cite: pSOX2.1.0-gDNA was a gift from Barbara Stranger & Kevin White (Addgene plasmid # 176382 ; http://n2t.net/addgene:176382 ; RRID:Addgene_176382)
